>Addgene plasmid #20344 | pEYFPpA-ACN | depositor full sequence | sequence record 9572 | Author sequence
ATTTAGGTGACACTATAGAACTCGACGGCGCGCCGCGATTAACCCCAAGAAGAAGAGGAAGGTGAGCAAG
CAGATCCTGAAGAACACCGGCCTGCAGGAGATCATGAGCTTCAAGGTGAACCTGGAGGGCGTGGTGAACA
ACCACGTGTTCACCATGGAGGGCTGCGGCAAGGGCAACATCCTGTTCGGCAACCAGCTGGTGCAGATCCG
CGTGACCAAGGGCGCCCCCCTGCCCTTCGCCTTCGACATCCTGAGCCCCGCCTTCCAGTACGGCAACCGC
ACCTTCACCAAGTACCCCGAGGACATCAGCGACTTCTTCATCCAGAGCTTCCCCGCCGGCTTCGTGTACG
AGCGCACCCTGCGCTACGAGGACGGCGGCCTGGTGGAGATCCGCAGCGACATCAACCTGATCGAGGAGAT
GTTCGTGTACCGCGTGGAGTACAAGGGCCGCAACTTCCCCAACGACGGCCCCGTGATGAAGAAGACCATC
ACCGGCCTGCAGCCCAGCTTCGAGGTGGTGTACATGAACGACGGCGTGCTGGTGGGCCAGGTGATCCTGG
TGTACCGCCTGAACAGCGGCAAGTTCTACAGCTGCCACATGCGCACCCTGATGAAGAGCAAGGGCGTGGT
GAAGGACTTCCCCGAGTACCACTTCATCCAGCACCGCCTGGAGAAGACCTACGTGGAGGACGGCGGCTTC
GTGGAGCAGCACGAGACCGCCATCGCCCAGCTGACCAGCCTGGGCAAGCCCCTGGGCAGCCTGCACGAGT
GGGTGTAATAGGAATTCGCCCTTGTTAATTAAGCGGCGCGCCGTGAGCAAGGGCGAGGAGCTGTTCACCG
GGGTGGTGCCCATCCTGGTCGAGCTGGACGGCGACGTAAACGGCCACAAGTTCAGCGTGTCCGGCGAGGG
CGAGGGCGATGCCACCTACGGCAAGCTGACCCTGAAGTTCATCTGCACCACCGGCAAGCTGCCCGTGCCC
TGGCCCACCCTCGTGACCACCTTCGGCTACGGCCTGCAGTGCTTCGCCCGCTACCCCGACCACATGAAGC
AGCACGACTTCTTCAAGTCCGCCATGCCCGAAGGCTACGTCCAGGAGCGCACCATCTTCTTCAAGGACGA
CGGCAACTACAAGACCCGCGCCGAGGTGAAGTTCGAGGGCGACACCCTGGTGAACCGCATCGAGCTGAAG
GGCATCGACTTCAAGGAGGACGGCAACATCCTGGGGCACAAGCTGGAGTACAACTACAACAGCCACAACG
TCTATATCATGGCCGACAAGCAGAAGAACGGCATCAAGGTGAACTTCAAGATCCGCCACAACATCGAGGA
CGGCAGCGTGCAGCTCGCCGACCACTACCAGCAGAACACCCCCATCGGCGACGGCCCCGTGCTGCTGCCC
GACAACCACTACCTGAGCTACCAGTCCGCCCTGAGCAAAGACCCCAACGAGAAGCGCGATCACATGGTCC
TGCTGGAGTTCGTGACCGCCGCCGGGATCACTCTCGGCATGGACGAGCTGTACAAGTAAAGCGGCCGCGA
CTCTAGATCATAATCAGCCATACCACATTTGTAGAGGTTTTACTTGCTTTAAAAAACCTCCCACACCTCC
CCCTGAACCTGAAACATAAAATGAATGCAATTGTTGTTGTTAACTTGTTTATTGCAGCTTATAATGGTTA
CAAATAAAGCAATAGCATCACAAATTTCACAAATAAAGCATTTTTTTCACTGCATTCTAGTTGTGGTTTG
TCCAAACTCATCAATGTATCTTAAGGATCCGCCGATAAGGGCGAATTCATAACTTCGTATAATGTATGCT
ATACGAAGTTATGGATCTGTCGATCGACGGATCGATCCGAACAAACGACCCAACACCCGTGCGTTTTATT
CTGTCTTTTTATTGCCGATCCCCTCAGAAGAACTCGTCAAGAAGGCGATAGAAGGCGATGCGCTGCGAAT
CGGGAGCGGCGATACCGTAAAGCACGAGGAAGCGGTCAGCCCATTCGCCGCCAAGCTCTTCAGCAATATC
ACGGGTAGCCAACGCTATGTCCTGATAGCGGTCCGCCACACCCAGCCGGCCACAGTCGATGAATCCAGAA
AAGCGGCCATTTTCCACCATGATATTCGGCAAGCAGGCATCGCCATGGGTCACGACGAGATCCTCGCCGT
CGGGCATGCGCGCCTTGAGCCTGGCGAACAGTTCGGCTGGCGCGAGCCCCTGATGCTCTTCGTCCAGATC
ATCCTGATCGACAAGACCGGCTTCCATCCGAGTACGTGCTCGCTCGATGCGATGTTTCGCTTGGTGGTCG
AATGGGCAGGTAGCCGGATCAAGCGTATGCAGCCGCCGCATTGCATCAGCCATGATGGATACTTTCTCGG
CAGGAGCAAGGTGAGATGACAGGAGATCCTGCCCCGGCACTTCGCCCAATAGCAGCCAGTCCCTTCCCGC
TTCAGTGACAACGTCGAGCACAGCTGCGCAAGGAACGCCCGTCGTGGCCAGCCACGATAGCCGCGCTGCC
TCGTCCTGCAGTTCATTCAGGGCACCGGACAGGTCGGTCTTGACAAAAAGAACCGGGCGCCCCTGCGCTG
ACAGCCGGAACACGGCGGCATCAGAGCAGCCGATTGTCTGTTGTGCCCAGTCATAGCCGAATAGCCTCTC
CACCCAAGCGGCCGGAGAACCTGCGTGCAATCCATCTTGTTCAATGGCCGATCCCATATTGGCTGCACGG
ATCCTGAACGGCAGAGGTTACGGCAGTTTGTCTCTCCCCCTTCCGGGAGCCACCTTCTTCTCCAACCGTC
CCGGTCGCGCTCTCGGCGCTTCTGAGGAGAGAACTGGCTGAGTGACGCCCTTTATAGATTCGCCCTTGTG
TCCCGCCCCTTCCTTTCCCGCCCTCCCTTGCGCTACGGGGCCGCCCGCACCGGCCTACACGGAGCGCGCG
CGGCGGAGTTGTTGACGCTAGGGCTCCGGCTCCCTGGTTGGGTGTTCTTTCTGACGCGACAGGAGGAGGA
GAATGTCCTGGTCCTGTCGTCCTCCTTTCGGGTTTCCCGTGCACTCAAACCGAGGACTTACAGAACGGAG
GATAAAGTTAGGCCATTTTTACTCAGCTTCGGAGTTCAGGCTCATTTTTCAGCTAAAGTCTCTCATTAGT
ATCCCCCCACACACATCGGGAAAATGGTTTGTCCTACGCATCGGTAATGAAGGCGGGGCCCTTCGGGTCC
TCCGGAGCGGGTTCCGGGGGTGGGGGGAAGGAGGGAGGGACGGGACGGGCCTCGTTCATGAATATTCAGT
TCACCGCTGAATATGCATAAGGCAGGCAAGATGGCGCGTCCAATCAATTGGAAGTAGCCGTTATTAGTGG
AGAGGCCCCAGGACGTTGGGGCACCGCCTGTGCTCTAGTAGCTTTACGGAGCCCTGGCGCTCGATGTTCA
AGCCCAAGCTTTCGCGAGCTCGACCGAACAAACGACCCAACACCCGTGCGTTTTATTCTGTCTTTTTATT
GCCGCTCAGCTTTACAGTGACAATGACGGCTGGCGACTGAATATTAGTGCTTACAGACAGCACTACATAT
TTTCCGTCGATGTTGAAATCCTTTCTCATATGTCACCATAAATATCAAATAATTATAGCAATCATTTACG
CGTTAATGGCTAATCGCCATCTTCCAGCAGGCGCACCATTGCCCCTGTTTCACTATCCAGGTTACGGATA
TAGTTCATGACAATATTTACATTGGTCCAGCCACCAGCTTGCATGATCTCCGGTATTGAAACTCCAGCGC
GGGCCATATCTCGCGCGGCTCCGACACGGGCACTGTGTCCAGACCAGGCCAGGTATCTCTGACCAGAGTC
ATCCTAAAATACACAAACAATTAGAATCAGTAGTTTAACACATTATACACTTAAAAATTTTATATTTACC
TTAGCGCCGTAAATCAATCGATGAGTTGCTTCAAAAATCCCTTCCAGGGCGCGAGTTGATAGCTGGCTGG
TGGCAGATGGCGCGGCAACACCATTTTTTCTGACCCGGCAAAACAGGTAGTTATTCGGATCATCAGCTAC
ACCAGAGACGGAAATCCATCGCTCGACCAGTTTAGTTACCCCCAGGCTAAGTGCCTTCTCTACACCTGCG
GTGCTAACCAGCGTTTTCGTTCTGCCAATATGGATTAACATTCTCCCACCGTCAGTACGTGAGATATCTT
TAACCCTGATCCTGGCAATTTCGGCTATACGTAACAGGGTGTTATAAGCAATCCCCAGAAATGCCAGATT
ACGTATATCCTGGCAGCGATCGCTATTTTCCATGAGTGAACGAACCTGGTCGAAATCAGTGCGTTCGAAC
GCTAGAGCCTGTTTTGCACGTTCACCGGCATCAACGTTTTCTTTTCGGATCCGCCGCATAACCAGTGAAA
CAGCATTGCTGTCACTTGGTCGTGGCAGCCCGGACCGACGATGAAGCATGTTTAGCTGGCCCAAATGTTG
CTGGATAGTTTTTACTGCCAGACCGCGCGCCTGAAGATATAGAAGATAATCGCGAACATCTTCAGGTTCT
GCGGGAAACCATTTCCGGTTATTCAACTTGCACCATGCCGCCCACGACCGGCAAACGGACAGAAGCATTT
TCCAGGTATGCTCAGAAAACGCCTGGCGATCCCTGAACATGTCCATCAGGTTCTTGCGAACCTCATCACT
CGTTGCATCGACCGGTAATGCAGGCAAATTTTGGTGTACGGTCAGTAAATTGGACACCTTCCTCTTCTTC
TTGGGCATGGCCGCAGGAAAGCAGAGCCCTGAAGCTCCCATCACCGGCCAATAAGAGCCAAGCCTGCAGT
GTGACCTCATAGAGCAATGTGCCAGCCAGCCTGACCCCAAGGGCCCTCAGGCTTGGGCACACTGTCTCTA
GGACCCTGAGAGAAAGACATACCCATTTCTGCTTAGGGCCCTGAGGATGAGCCCAGGGGTGGCTTGGCAC
TGAAGCAAAGGACACTGGGGCTCAGCTGGCAGCAAAGTGACCAGGATGCTGAGGCTTTGACCCAGAAGCC
AGAGGCCAGAGGCCAGGACTTCTCTTGGTCCCAGTCCACCCTCACTCAGAGCTTTACCAATGCCCTCTGG
ATAGTTGTCGGGTAACGGTGGACGCCACTGATTCTCTGGCCAGCCTAGGACTTCGCCATTCCGCTGATTC
TGCTCTTCCAGCCACTGGCTGACCGGTTGGAAGTACTCCAGCAGTGCCTTGGCATCCAGGGCATCTGAGC
CTACCAGGTCCTTCAGTACCTCCTGCCAGGGCCTGGAGCAGCCAGCCTGCAACACCTGCCTGCCAAGCAG
AGTGACCACTGTGGGCACAGGGGACACAGGGTGGGGCCCACAACAGCACCATTGTCCACTTGTCCCTCAC
TAGTAAAAGAACTCTAGGGTTGCGGGGGGTGGGGGAGGTCTCTGTGAGGCTGGTAAGGGATATTTGCCTG
GCCCATGGAGATCCATAACTTCGTATAATGTATGCTATACGAAGTTATAAGCTTTCGCGAGCTCGAGATC
CTGCAGGCGCGCCGGATCTGCCGGTCTCCCTATAGTGAGTCGTATTAATTTCGATAAGCCAGGTTAACCT
GCATTAATGAATCGGCCAACGCGCGGGGAGAGGCGGTTTGCGTATTGGGCGCTCTTCCGCTTCCTCGCTC
ACTGACTCGCTGCGCTCGGTCGTTCGGCTGCGGCGAGCGGTATCAGCTCACTCAAAGGCGGTAATACGGT
TATCCACAGAATCAGGGGATAACGCAGGAAAGAACATGTGAGCAAAAGGCCAGCAAAAGGCCAGGAACCG
TAAAAAGGCCGCGTTGCTGGCGTTTTTCCATAGGCTCCGCCCCCCTGACGAGCATCACAAAAATCGACGC
TCAAGTCAGAGGTGGCGAAACCCGACAGGACTATAAAGATACCAGGCGTTTCCCCCTGGAAGCTCCCTCG
TGCGCTCTCCTGTTCCGACCCTGCCGCTTACCGGATACCTGTCCGCCTTTCTCCCTTCGGGAAGCGTGGC
GCTTTCTCATAGCTCACGCTGTAGGTATCTCAGTTCGGTGTAGGTCGTTCGCTCCAAGCTGGGCTGTGTG
CACGAACCCCCCGTTCAGCCCGACCGCTGCGCCTTATCCGGTAACTATCGTCTTGAGTCCAACCCGGTAA
GACACGACTTATCGCCACTGGCAGCAGCCACTGGTAACAGGATTAGCAGAGCGAGGTATGTAGGCGGTGC
TACAGAGTTCTTGAAGTGGTGGCCTAACTACGGCTACACTAGAAGAACAGTATTTGGTATCTGCGCTCTG
CTGAAGCCAGTTACCTTCGGAAAAAGAGTTGGTAGCTCTTGATCCGGCAAACAAACCACCGCTGGTAGCG
GTGGTTTTTTTGTTTGCAAGCAGCAGATTACGCGCAGAAAAAAAGGATCTCAAGAAGATCCTTTGATCTT
TTCTACGGGGTCTGACGCTCAGTGGAACGAAAACTCACGTTAAGGGATTTTGGTCATGAGATTATCAAAA
AGGATCTTCACCTAGATCCTTTTAAATTAAAAATGAAGTTTTAAATCAATCTAAAGTATATATGAGTAAA
CTTGGTCTGACAGTTACCAATGCTTAATCAGTGAGGCACCTATCTCAGCGATCTGTCTATTTCGTTCATC
CATAGTTGCCTGACTCCCCGTCGTGTAGATAACTACGATACGGGAGGGCTTACCATCTGGCCCCAGTGCT
GCAATGATACCGCGAGACCCACGCTCACCGGCTCCAGATTTATCAGCAATAAACCAGCCAGCCGGAAGGG
CCGAGCGCAGAAGTGGTCCTGCAACTTTATCCGCCTCCATCCAGTCTATTAATTGTTGCCGGGAAGCTAG
AGTAAGTAGTTCGCCAGTTAATAGTTTGCGCAACGTTGTTGCCATTGCTACAGGCATCGTGGTGTCACGC
TCGTCGTTTGGTATGGCTTCATTCAGCTCCGGTTCCCAACGATCAAGGCGAGTTACATGATCCCCCATGT
TGTGCAAAAAAGCGGTTAGCTCCTTCGGTCCTCCGATCGTTGTCAGAAGTAAGTTGGCCGCAGTGTTATC
ACTCATGGTTATGGCAGCACTGCATAATTCTCTTACTGTCATGCCATCCGTAAGATGCTTTTCTGTGACT
GGTGAGTACTCAACCAAGTCATTCTGAGAATAGTGTATGCGGCGACCGAGTTGCTCTTGCCCGGCGTCAA
TACGGGATAATACCGCGCCACATAGCAGAACTTTAAAAGTGCTCATCATTGGAAAACGTTCTTCGGGGCG
AAAACTCTCAAGGATCTTACCGCTGTTGAGATCCAGTTCGATGTAACCCACTCGTGCACCCAACTGATCT
TCAGCATCTTTTACTTTCACCAGCGTTTCTGGGTGAGCAAAAACAGGAAGGCAAAATGCCGCAAAAAAGG
GAATAAGGGCGACACGGAAATGTTGAATACTCATACTCTTCCTTTTTCAATATTATTGAAGCATTTATCA
GGGTTATTGTCTCATGAGCGGATACATATTTGAATGTATTTAGAAAAATAAACAAATAGGGGTTCCGCGC
ACATTTCCCCGAAAAGTGCCACCTGACGTCTAAGAAACCATTATTATCATGACATTAACCTATAAAAATA
GGCGTATCACGAGGCCCTTTCGTCTCGCGCGTTTCGGTGATGACGGTGAAAACCTCTGACACATGCAGCT
CCCGGAGACGGTCACAGCTTGTCTGTAAGCGGATGCCGGGAGCAGACAAGCCCGTCAGGGCGCGTCAGCG
GGTGTTGGCGGGTGTCGGGGCTGGCTTAACTATGCGGCATCAGAGCAGATTGTACTGAGAGTGCACCATA
TGGACATATTGTCGTTAGAACGCGGCTACAATTAATACATAACCTTATGTATCATACACATACG
Features (pLannotate 1.2.2; 21 found; start..end, strand, type, name):
      1..19      +  promoter       SP6 promoter: promoter for bacteriophage SP6 RNA polymerase
     61..778     +  CDS            hrGFP (fragment): humanized Renilla green fluorescent protein mammalian codon-optimized
    813..1529    +  CDS            EYFP: enhanced YFP mammalian codon-optimized
   1546..1629    +  CDS            large T antigen (fragment): large T antigen from SV40 (simian virus 40)
   1652..1773    +  polyA_signal   SV40 poly(A) signal: SV40 polyadenylation signal
   1799..1832    -  protein_bind   loxP: Cre-mediated recombination occurs in the 8-bp core sequence (GCATACAT). Cre recombinase
   1859..1907    -  polyA_signal   HSV TK poly(A) signal: herpes simplex virus thymidine kinase polyadenylation signal (Cole and Stacy, 1985)
   1914..2717    -  CDS            NeoR/KanR: aminoglycoside phosphotransferase from Tn5; aph(3')-II (or nptII); confers resistance to neomycin, kanamycin, and G418 (Geneticin®)
   3456..3504    -  polyA_signal   HSV TK poly(A) signal: herpes simplex virus thymidine kinase polyadenylation signal (Cole and Stacy, 1985)
   3650..3855    -  CDS            Cre (fragment): site-specific recombinase Cre is a site-specific recombinase from bacteriophage P1. Recombination occurs at loxP sequences.
   3854..3919    -  intron         small t intron: SV40 (simian virus 40) small t antigen intron
   3919..4746    -  CDS            Cre (fragment): site-specific recombinase Cre is a site-specific recombinase from bacteriophage P1. Recombination occurs at loxP sequences.
   5099..5311    -  CDS            Ace (fragment): ACE_MOUSE - Also known as Dcp1. Experimental evidence at protein level: Swiss-Prot protein existence level 1. Converts angiotensin I to angiotensin II by release of the terminal His-Leu, this results in an increase of the vasoconstrictor activity of angiotensin. Also able to inactivate bradykinin, a potent vasodilator. Has also a glycosidase activity which releases GPI- anchored proteins from the membrane by cleaving the mannose linkage in the GPI moiety. This GPIase activity seems to be crucial for the egg- binding ability of the sperm. From Mus musculus (Mouse).
   5475..5508    -  protein_bind   loxP: Cre-mediated recombination occurs in the 8-bp core sequence (GCATACAT). Cre recombinase
   5559..5577    -  promoter       T7 promoter: promoter for bacteriophage T7 RNA polymerase
   5599..5652    -  CDS            lacI (fragment): lac repressor; lacI; The lac repressor binds to the lac operator to inhibit transcription in E. coli. This inhibition can be relieved by adding lactose or isopropyl-β-D-thiogalactopyranoside (IPTG).
   5835..6423    -  rep_origin     ori: high-copy-number ColE1/pMB1/pBR322/pUC origin of replication
   6594..7454    -  CDS            AmpR: β-lactamase; bla; confers resistance to ampicillin, carbenicillin, and related antibiotics
   7455..7559    -  promoter       AmpR promoter: bla
   7654..7689    +  CDS            rop (fragment): Rop protein, which maintains plasmids at low copy number; rop
   7791..7842    +  misc_feature   bom (fragment): basis of mobility region from pBR322
