[The description below was written by a language model from this plasmid's Addgene catalogue record and pLannotate feature annotations shown in this document.]
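Description:
pEYFPpA-ACN is a cassette-donor plasmid for building mouse gene-targeting vectors. It is built on the small Promega cloning vector pSP72, and the insert was placed between XhoI and BglII sites that were destroyed during cloning. It is maintained in E. coli at high copy through a ColE1/pUC-type origin and selected with ampicillin via the β-lactamase gene. The SP6 and T7 phage promoters of the backbone flank the insert.

The payload has two modules. The first is a promoterless, mammalian codon-optimized EYFP reading frame followed by an SV40 polyadenylation signal. No upstream mammalian promoter is annotated, which fits a reporter meant to be driven by the targeted locus after knock-in, although the record does not say this outright. The second module, on the opposite strand and bracketed by two loxP sites, is the ACN self-excising selection cassette. It contains a fragment of the mouse Ace gene, consistent with the testis-specific ACE promoter that gives the cassette its name. This sits upstream of a Cre coding sequence interrupted by the SV40 small t intron, which limits Cre expression in bacteria. A NeoR gene for G418 selection follows, and both units end in HSV TK poly(A) signals. The promoter driving NeoR is not annotated. In this design, neomycin resistance selects targeted embryonic stem cells, and Cre expression in the male germline of chimeras then deletes the floxed cassette. This leaves the reporter and a single loxP site.

The feature table also calls an hrGFP fragment just upstream of EYFP, which the catalogue entry does not mention. The annotated sequence (7,904 nt) is also longer than the listed backbone plus insert sizes (about 7.1 kb), and the record does not explain the difference.
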