Addgene plasmid #20344: pEYFPpA-ACN
Depositing lab: Mario Capecchi. Depositing organization: University of Utah. Publication: A protocol for constructing gene targeting vectors: generating knockout mice for the cadherin family and beyond. Wu S, Ying G, Wu Q, Capecchi MR. Nat Protoc. 2008 . 3(6):1056-76. 10.1038/nprot.2008.70 PubMed 18546598.
Backbone
  Vector backbone: pSP72
  Backbone manufacturer: Promega
  Backbone size w/o insert (bp): 2394
  Vector type: Mammalian Expression, Mouse Targeting, Cre/Lox
  Selectable markers: Neomycin (select with G418)
Growth in bacteria
  Bacterial resistance: Ampicillin, 100 μg/mL
  Growth temperature: 37°C
  Growth strain: DH5alpha
  Growth instructions: DH5alpha
  Copy number: High Copy
Gene/Insert
  Gene/Insert name: EYFPpA-ACN
  Species: Cloning vector
  Insert size (bp): 4732
  GenBank ID: EU530630
  Cloning method: Restriction Enzyme; 5′ cloning site XhoI (destroyed during cloning); 3′ cloning site BglII (destroyed during cloning)
  Sequencing primers: 5′ T7
Terms and licenses: Academic/Nonprofit Terms; Industry Terms: Not Available to Industry
How to cite: pEYFPpA-ACN was a gift from Mario Capecchi (Addgene plasmid # 20344 ; http://n2t.net/addgene:20344 ; RRID:Addgene_20344)
