>Addgene plasmid #20344 | pEYFPpA-ACN | addgene partial sequence | sequence record 26211 | 20344 with EBV-rev
CCGAATAGGGCGAATTCATAACTTCGTATAATGGTATGCTATACGAAGTTATGGATCTGTCGATCGACGG
ATCGATCCGAACAAACGACCCAACACCCGNTGCGTTTTATTCTGTCTTTTTATTGCCGATCCCCTCAGAA
GAACTCGTCAAGAAGGCGATAGAAGGCGATGCGCTGCGAATCGGGAGCGGCGATACCGTAAAGCACGAGG
AAGCGGTCAGCCCATTCGCCGCCAAGCTCTTCAGCAATATCACGGGTAGCCAACGCTATGTCCTGATAGC
GGTCCGCCACACCCAGCCGGCCACAGTCGATGAATCCAGAAAAGCGGCCATTTTCCACCATGATATTCGG
CAAGCAGGCATCGCCATGGGTCACGACGAGATCCTCGCCGTCGGGCATGCGCGCCTTGAGCCTGGCGAAC
AGTTCGGCTGGCGCGAGCCCCTGATGCTCTTCGTCCAGATCATCCTGATCGACAAGACCGGCTTCCATCC
GAGTACGTGCTCGCTCGATGCGATGTTTCGCTTGGTGGTCGAATGGGCAGGTAGCCGGATCAAGCGTATG
CAGCCGCCGCATTGCATCAGCCATGATGGATACTTTCTCGGCAGGAGCAAGGTGAGATGACAGGAGATCC
TGCCCCGGCACTTCGCCCAATAGCAGCCAGTCCCTTCCCGCTTCAGTGACAACGTCGAGCACAGCTGCGC
AAGGAACGCCCGTCGTGGCCAGCCACGATAGCCGCGCTGCCTCGTCCTGCAGTTCATTCAGGCACGGACA
GGTCGGTCTTGA
