>Addgene plasmid #20344 | pEYFPpA-ACN | addgene partial sequence | sequence record 26212 | 20344 with T7
NCTCGAGCTCGCGAAAGCTTATAACTTCGTATAGCATACATTATACGAAGTTATGGATCTCCATGGGCCA
GGCAAATATCCCTTACCAGCCTCACAGAGACCTCCCCCACCCCCCGCAACCCTAGAGTTCTTTTACTAGT
GAGGGACAAGTGGACAATGGTGCTGTTGTGGGCCCCACCCTGTGTCCCCTGTGCCCACAGTGGTCACTCT
GCTTGGCAGGCAGGTGTTGCAGGCTGGCTGCTCCAGGCCCTGGCAGGAGGTACTGAAGGACCTGGTAGGC
TCAGATGCCCTGGATGCCAAGGCACTGCTGGAGTACTTCCAACCGGTCAGCCAGTGGCTGGAAGAGCAGA
ATCAGCGGAATGGCGAAGTCCTAGGCTGGCCAGAGAATCAGTGGCGTCCACCGTTACCCGACAACTATCC
AGAGGGCATTGGTAAAGCTCTGAGTGAGGGTGGACTGGGACCAAGAGAAGTCCTGGCCTCTGGCCTCTGG
CTTCTGGGTCAAAGCCTCAGCATCCTGGTCACTTTGCTGCCAGCTGAGCCCCAGTGTCCTTTGCTTCAGT
GCCAAGCCACCCCTGGGCTCATCCTCAGGGCCCTAAGCAGAAATGGGTATGTCTTTCTCTCAGGGTCCTA
GAGACAGTGTGCCCAAGCCTGAGGGCCCTTGGGGTCAGGCTGGCTGGCACATTGCTCTATGAGGTCACAC
TGCAGGCTTGGCTCTTATTGGCCGGTGATGGGAGCTTCAGGGCTCTGCTTTCCTGCGGCCATGCCCAAGA
AGAAGAGGAAGGTGTCCAATTTACTGACCGTACACCAAAATTTGCCTGCATTACCGGTCGATGCAACGAG
TGATGAGGTTCGCAAGAACCTGATGGACATGTTCAGGGATCGCCAGGCGTTTTCTGAGCATACCTGGAAA
ATGCTTCTGTCN
